Addgene plasmid #222530: pPB-cT3G-cERP2-BRCA1
Purpose: PiggyBac transposon plasmid for doxycycline inducible expression of BRCA1
Depositing lab: George Church. Depositing organization: Harvard Medical School. Publication: Induction of Meiosis from Human Pluripotent Stem Cells. Pierson Smela M, Adams J, Ma C, Breimann L, Widocki U, Shioda T, Church GM. bioRxiv 2024.05.31.596483 10.1101/2024.05.31.596483.
Backbone
  Vector backbone: pPB-cT3G-cERP2
  Vector type: Mammalian Expression
  Selectable markers: Puromycin
Growth in bacteria
  Bacterial resistance: Ampicillin, 100 μg/mL
  Growth temperature: 37°C
  Growth strain: DH5alpha
  Copy number: High Copy
Gene/Insert
  Gene/Insert name: BRCA1
  Species: H. sapiens (human)
  Entrez Gene: BRCA1 (a.k.a. BRCAI, BRCC1, BROVCA1, FANCS, IRIS, PNCA4, PPP1R53, PSCP, RNF53)
  Cloning method: Gateway Cloning
Terms and licenses: Academic/Nonprofit Terms; Industry Terms: Not Available to Industry
Depositor comments: Please visit https://doi.org/10.1101/2024.05.31.596483 for bioRxiv preprint.
How to cite: pPB-cT3G-cERP2-BRCA1 was a gift from George Church (Addgene plasmid # 222530 ; http://n2t.net/addgene:222530 ; RRID:Addgene_222530)
