[The description below was written by a language model from this plasmid's Addgene catalogue record and pLannotate feature annotations shown in this document.]
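Description:
pPB-cT3G-cERP2-BRCA1 is a mammalian expression plasmid built on the pPB-cT3G-cERP2 backbone and described by its depositors as a PiggyBac transposon vector for doxycycline-inducible expression of human BRCA1. It is an all-in-one Tet-On design. The BRCA1 coding sequence, introduced by Gateway cloning (a residual attB2 site lies just downstream of the ORF), sits behind a third-generation Tet-responsive promoter made of tet operator repeats joined to a minimal promoter, and is terminated by an SV40 polyadenylation signal. In the opposite orientation, a hybrid promoter consisting of the CMV enhancer and the EF-1α core promoter drives a reverse tetracycline transactivator (annotated as rtTA3, with VP16-derived minimal activation domains), followed by the puromycin N-acetyltransferase gene (pac) and a second SV40 poly(A) signal. The element linking the transactivator and pac is not annotated. Cells carrying the cassette therefore constitutively make the transactivator and are puromycin resistant, while BRCA1 is transcribed only when doxycycline is added.

In bacteria the plasmid is maintained through a high-copy ColE1/pUC-type origin and selected with ampicillin via AmpR. The lac, lacI, rop and bom fragments are backbone remnants. The feature table does not annotate the PiggyBac terminal repeats, so their positions cannot be confirmed from it. BRCA1 is annotated as a fragment match, and the very short hits to 3xHA, the SNR52 promoter and a gRNA scaffold are probably incidental matches rather than functional parts. With a PiggyBac transposase supplied in trans, such vectors integrate stably into the genome. The associated publication concerns the induction of meiosis from human pluripotent stem cells, which suggests use for inducible expression of candidate factors in that setting.
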