Features (pLannotate 1.2.2; 26 found; start..end, strand, type, name):
      8..256     +  promoter       TRE3GV promoter (fragment): 3rd-generation Tet-responsive promoter that can be activated by binding of Tet-On® 3G, optimized for retroviral and lentiviral vectors
    263..304     +  promoter       tight TRE promoter (fragment): Tet-responsive promoter PTight, consisting of seven tet operator sequences followed by the minimal CMV promoter
    379..4455    +  CDS            BRCA1 (fragment): BRCA1_HUMAN - Also known as RNF53. Experimental evidence at protein level: Swiss-Prot protein existence level 1. E3 ubiquitin-protein ligase that specifically mediates the formation of 'Lys-6'-linked polyubiquitin chains and plays a central role in DNA repair by facilitating cellular responses to DNA damage (PubMed:12890688, PubMed:14976165, PubMed:16818604, PubMed:17525340, PubMed:12887909, PubMed:10500182, PubMed:19261748). It is unclear whether it also mediates the formation of other types of polyubiquitin chains (PubMed:12890688). The BRCA1-BARD1 heterodimer coordinates a diverse range of
   4463..4480    -  protein_bind   attB2 (fragment): mutant version of attB; core recombination site for the Gateway® BP reaction BP Clonase™
   4483..4511    +  CDS            3xHA (fragment): three tandem HA epitope tags
   4549..4571    +  promoter       SNR52 promoter (fragment): promoter for the S. cerevisiae small nucleolar RNA gene SNR52
   4592..4615    +  misc_RNA       gRNA scaffold (fragment): guide RNA scaffold for the Streptococcus pyogenes CRISPR/Cas9 system
   4676..4810    -  polyA_signal   SV40 poly(A) signal: SV40 polyadenylation signal
   5123..5280    +  CDS            lacZα (fragment): LacZα fragment of β-galactosidase; lacZ fragment
   5286..5385    -  misc_feature   bom (fragment): basis of mobility region from pBR322
   5489..5524    -  CDS            rop (fragment): Rop protein, which maintains plasmids at low copy number; rop
   5620..5724    +  promoter       AmpR promoter: bla
   5725..6585    +  CDS            AmpR: β-lactamase; bla; confers resistance to ampicillin, carbenicillin, and related antibiotics
   6756..7344    +  rep_origin     ori: high-copy-number ColE1/pMB1/pBR322/pUC origin of replication
   7527..7619    +  CDS            lacI (fragment): lac repressor; lacI; The lac repressor binds to the lac operator to inhibit transcription in E. coli. This inhibition can be relieved by adding lactose or isopropyl-β-D-thiogalactopyranoside (IPTG).
   7625..7708    +  CDS            lacI (fragment): lac repressor; lacI; The lac repressor binds to the lac operator to inhibit transcription in E. coli. This inhibition can be relieved by adding lactose or isopropyl-β-D-thiogalactopyranoside (IPTG).
   7721..7742    +  protein_bind   CAP binding site: CAP binding activates transcription in the presence of cAMP. E. coli catabolite activator protein
   7757..7787    +  promoter       lac promoter: promoter for the E. coli lac operon
   7795..7811    +  protein_bind   lac operator: The lac repressor binds to the lac operator to inhibit transcription in E. coli. This inhibition can be relieved by adding lactose or isopropyl-β-D-thiogalactopyranoside (IPTG). lac repressor encoded by lacI
   8099..8180    -  polyA_signal   SV40 poly(A) signal: SV40 polyadenylation signal
   8203..8286    -  CDS            large T antigen (fragment): large T antigen from SV40 (simian virus 40)
   8300..8896    -  CDS            pac: PUAC_STRAD - Protein predicted: Swiss-Prot protein existence level 4. Detoxification of puromycin. From Streptomyces alboniger.
   8969..9079    -  CDS            VP48: 3 tandem repeats of the minimal activation domain of herpes simplex virus VP16 (Cheng et al., 2013)
   9009..9706    -  CDS            rtTA3 (fragment): reverse tetracycline transactivator 3 activates expression from Tet-responsive promoters in the presence of doxycycline
   9759..9970    -  promoter       EF-1α core promoter: core promoter for human elongation factor EF-1α
   9971..10350   -  enhancer       CMV enhancer: human cytomegalovirus immediate early enhancer
>Addgene plasmid #222530 | pPB-cT3G-cERP2-BRCA1 | addgene full sequence | sequence record 442545 | Addgene NGS Result
TCACCTCGAGTTTACTCCCTATCAGTGATAGAGAACGTATGAAGAGTTTACTCCCTATCAGTGATAGAGA
ACGTATGCAGACTTTACTCCCTATCAGTGATAGAGAACGTATAAGGAGTTTACTCCCTATCAGTGATAGA
GAACGTATGACCAGTTTACTCCCTATCAGTGATAGAGAACGTATCTACAGTTTACTCCCTATCAGTGATA
GAGAACGTATATCCAGTTTACTCCCTATCAGTGATAGAGAACGTATAAGCTTGCCTATATAAGCAGAGCT
CGTTTAGTGAACCGTCAGATCGCCTGGAGACGCCATCCACGCTGTTTTGACCTCCATAGAAGACACCGGG
ACCGATCCAGCCTACCACAAGTTTGTACAAAAAAGTTGGCACCATGATAAATCAGGGAACTAACCAAACG
GAGCAGAATGGTCAAGTGATGAATATTACTAATAGTGGTCATGAGAATAAAACAAAAGGTGATTCTATTC
AGAATGAGAAAAATCCTAACCCAATAGAATCACTCGAAAAAGAATCTGCTTTCAAAACGAAAGCTGAACC
TATAAGCAGCAGTATAAGCAATATGGAACTCGAATTAAATATCCACAATTCAAAAGCACCTAAAAAGAAT
AGGCTGAGGAGGAAGTCTTCTACCAGGCATATTCATGCGCTTGAACTAGTAGTCAGTAGAAATCTAAGCC
CACCTAATTGTACTGAATTGCAAATTGATAGTTGTTCTAGCAGTGAAGAGATAAAGAAAAAAAAGTACAA
CCAAATGCCAGTCAGGCACAGCAGAAACCTACAACTCATGGAAGGTAAAGAACCTGCAACTGGAGCCAAG
AAGAGTAACAAGCCAAATGAACAGACAAGTAAAAGACATGACAGTGATACTTTCCCAGAGCTGAAGTTAA
CAAATGCACCTGGTTCTTTTACTAAGTGTCCAAATACCAGTGAACTTAAAGAATTTGTCAATCCTAGCCT
TCCAAGAGAAGAAAAAGAAGAGAAACTAGAAACAGTTAAAGTGTCTAATAATGCTGAAGACCCCAAAGAT
CTCATGTTAAGTGGAGAAAGGGTTTTGCAAACTGAAAGATCTGTAGAGAGTAGCAGTATTTCACTGGTAC
CTGGTACTGATTATGGCACTCAGGAAAGTATCTCGTTACTGGAAGTTAGCACTCTAGGGAAGGCAAAAAC
AGAACCAAATAAATGTGTGAGTCAGTGTGCAGCATTTGAAAACCCCAAGGGACTAATTCATGGTTGTTCC
AAAGATAATAGAAATGACACAGAAGGCTTTAAGTATCCATTGGGACATGAAGTTAACCACAGTCGGGAAA
CAAGCATAGAAATGGAAGAAAGTGAACTCGATGCTCAGTATTTGCAGAATACATTCAAGGTTTCAAAGCG
CCAGTCATTTGCTCTGTTTTCAAATCCAGGAAATGCAGAAGAGGAATGTGCAACATTCTCTGCCCACTCT
GGGTCCTTAAAGAAACAAAGTCCAAAAGTCACTTTTGAATGTGAACAAAAGGAAGAAAATCAAGGAAAGA
ATGAGTCTAATATCAAGCCTGTACAGACAGTTAATATCACTGCAGGCTTTCCTGTGGTTGGTCAGAAAGA
TAAGCCAGTTGATAATGCCAAATGTAGTATCAAAGGAGGCTCTAGGTTTTGTCTATCATCTCAGTTCAGA
GGCAACGAAACTGGACTCATTACTCCAAATAAACATGGACTTTTACAAAACCCATATCGTATACCACCAC
TTTTTCCCATCAAGTCATTTGTTAAAACTAAATGTAAGAAAAATCTGCTAGAGGAAAACTTTGAGGAACA
TTCAATGTCACCTGAAAGAGAAATGGGAAATGAGAACATTCCAAGTACAGTGAGCACAATTAGCCGTAAT
AACATTAGAGAAAATGTTTTTAAAGGAGCCAGCTCAAGCAATATTAATGAAGTAGGTTCCAGTACTAATG
AAGTGGGCTCCAGTATTAATGAAATAGGTTCCAGTGATGAAAACATTCAAGCAGAACTAGGTAGAAACAG
AGGGCCAAAATTGAATGCTATGCTTAGATTAGGGGTTTTGCAACCTGAGGTCTATAAACAAAGTCTTCCT
GGAAGTAATTGTAAGCATCCTGAAATAAAAAAGCAAGAATATGAAGAAGTAGTTCAGACTGTTAATACAG
ATTTCTCTCCATATCTGATTTCAGATAACTTAGAACAGCCTATGGGAAGTAGTCATGCATCTCAGGTTTG
TTCTGAGACACCTGATGACCTGTTAGATGATGGTGAAATAAAGGAAGATACTAGTTTTGCTGAAAATGAC
ATTAAGGAAAGTTCTGCTGTTTTTAGCAAAAGCGTCCAGAGAGGAGAGCTTAGCAGGAGTCCTAGCCCTT
TCACCCATACACATTTGGCTCAGGGTTACCGAAGAGGGGCCAAGAAATTAGAGTCCTCAGAAGAGAACTT
ATCTAGTGAGGATGAAGAGCTTCCCTGCTTCCAACACTTGTTATTTGGTAAAGTAAACAATATACCTTCT
CAGTCTACTAGGCATAGCACCGTTGCTACCGAGTGTCTGTCTAAGAACACAGAGGAGAATTTATTATCAT
TGAAGAATAGCTTAAATGACTGCAGTAACCAGGTAATATTGGCAAAGGCATCTCAGGAACATCACCTTAG
TGAGGAAACAAAATGTTCTGCTAGCTTGTTTTCTTCACAGTGCAGTGAATTGGAAGACTTGACTGCAAAT
ACAAACACCCAGGATCCTTTCTTGATTGGTTCTTCCAAACAAATGAGGCATCAGTCTGAAAGCCAGGGAG
TTGGTCTGAGTGACAAGGAATTGGTTTCAGATGATGAAGAAAGAGGAACGGGCTTGGAAGAAAATAATCA
AGAAGAGCAAAGCATGGATTCAAACTTAGGTGAAGCAGCATCTGGGTGTGAGAGTGAAACAAGCGTCTCT
GAAGACTGCTCAGGGCTATCCTCTCAGAGTGACATTTTAACCACTCAGCAGAGGGATACCATGCAACATA
ACCTGATAAAGCTCCAGCAGGAAATGGCTGAACTAGAAGCTGTGTTAGAACAGCATGGGAGCCAGCCTTC
TAACAGCTACCCTTCCATCATAAGTGACTCCTCTGCCCTTGAGGACCTGCGAAATCCAGAACAAAGCACA
TCAGAAAAAGATTCGCATATACATGGCCAAAGGGACAACTCCATGTTTTCTAAAAGGCCTAGAGAACATA
TATCAGTATTAACTTCACAGAAAAGTAGTGAATACCCTATAAGCCAGAATCCAGAAGGCCTTTCTGCTGA
CAAGTTTGAGGTGTCTGCAGATAGTTCTACCAGTAAAAATAAAGAACCAGGAGTGGAAAGGTCATCCCCT
TCTAAATGCCCATCATTAGATGATAGGTGGTACATGCACAGTTGCTCTGGGAGTCTTCAGAATAGAAACT
ACCCATCTCAAGAGGGGCTCATTAAGGTTGTTGATGTGGAGGAGCAACAGCTGGAAGAGTCTGGGCCACA
CGATTTGACGGAAACATCTTACTTGCCAAGGCAAGATCTAGAGGGAACCCCTTACCTGGAATCTGGAATC
AGCCTCTTCTCTGATGACCCTGAATCTGATCCTTCTGAAGACAGAGCCCCAGAGTCAGCTCGTGTTGGCA
ACATACCATCTTCAACCTCTGCATTGAAAGTTCCCCAATTGAAAGTTGCAGAATCTGCCCAGGGTCCAGC
TGCTGCTCATACTACTGATACTGCTGGGTATAATGCAATGGAAGAAAGTGTGAGCAGGGAGAAGCCAGAA
TTGACAGCTTCAACAGAAAGGGTCAACAAAAGAATGTCCATAGTGGTGTCTGGCCTGACCCCAGAAGAAT
TTATGCTCGTGTACAAGTTTGCCAGAAAACACCACATCACTTTAACTAATCTAATTACTGAAGAGACTAC
TCATGTTGTTATGAAAACAGATGCTGAGTTTGTGTGTGAACGGACACTGAAATATTTTCTAGGAATTGCG
GGAGGAAAATGGGTAGTTAGCTATTTCTGGGTGACCCAGTCTATTAAAGAAAGAAAAATGCTGAATGAGC
ATGATTTTGAAGTCAGAGGAGATGTGGTCAATGGAAGAAACCACCAAGGTCCAAAGCGAGCAAGAGAATC
CCAGGACAGAAAGATCTTCAGGGGGCTAGAAATCTGTTGCTATGGGCCCTTCACCAACATGCCCACAGAT
CAACTGGAATGGATGGTACAGCTGTGTGGTGCTTCTGTGGTGAAGGAGCTTTCATCATTCACCCTTGGCA
CAGGTGTCCACCCAATTGTGGTTGTGCAGCCAGATGCCTGGACAGAGGACAATGGCTTCCATGCAATTGG
GCAGATGTGTGAGGCACCTGTGGTGACCCGAGAGTGGGTGTTGGACAGTGTAGCACTCTACCAGTGCCAG
GAGCTGGACACCTACCTGATACCCCAGATCCCCCACAGCCACTACTTGCCAACTTTCTTGTACAAAGTGG
TATACCCATACGATGTTCCAGATTACGCTTAGTAATGAGAAATACTCAGAAGATGTCACTCACCATAGTC
CGCAGTGAAAGATAAATGATCAGAAGACCTTGATAAGCGCTGTTTTAGAGCTAGAAATAGCAAGTAGGCC
ACTGAGCAAGAACTATGAATGAGATCTTTAGACATATTGCGGCCGCTTTCTCCGCGATCCAGACATGATA
AGATACATTGATGAGTTTGGACAAACCAAAACTAGAATGCAGTGAAAAAAATGCCTTATTTGTGAAATTT
GTGATGCTATTGCCTTATTTGTAACCATTATAAGCTGCAATAAACAAGTTATCTATAACAAGAAAATATA
TATATAATAAGTTATCACGTAAGTAGAACATGAAATAACAATATAATTATCGTATGAGTTAAATCTTAAA
AGTCACGTAAAAGATAATCATGCGTCATTTTGACTCACGCGGTCGTTATAGTTCAAAATCAGTGACACTT
ACCGCATTGACAAGCACGCCTCACGGGAGCTCCAAGCGGCGACTGAGATGTCCTAAATGCACAGCGACGG
ATTCGCGCTATTTAGAAAGAGAGAGCAATATTTCAAGAATGCATGCGTCAATTTTACGCAGACTATCTTT
CTAGGGTTAAGAATTCACTGGCCGTCGTTTTACAACGTCGTGACTGGGAAAACCCTGGCGTTACCCAACT
TAATCGCCTTGCAGCACATCCCCCTTTCGCCAGCTGGCGTAATAGCGAAGAGGCCCGCACCGATCGCCCT
TCCCAACAGTTGCGCAGCCTGAATGGCGAATGGCGCCTGATGCGGTATTTTCTCCTTACGCATCTGTGCG
GTATTTCACACCGCATATGGTGCACTCTCAGTACAATCTGCTCTGATGCCGCATAGTTAAGCCAGCCCCG
ACACCCGCCAACACCCGCTGACGCGCCCTGACGGGCTTGTCTGCTCCCGGCATCCGCTTACAGACAAGCT
GTGACCATGTCTCCGGGAGCTGCATGTGTCAGAGGTTTTCACCGTCATCACCGAAACACGCGAGTTCGAA
AGGGCCTCGTGATACGCCTATTTTTATAGGTTAATGTCATGATAATAATGGTTTCTTAGACGTCAGGTGG
CACTTTTCGGGGAAATGTGCGCGGAACCCCTATTTGTTTATTTTTCTAAATACATTCAAATATGTATCCG
CTCATGAGACAATAACCCTGATAAATGCTTCAATAATATTGAAAAAGGAAGAGTATGAGTATTCAACATT
TCCGTGTCGCCCTTATTCCCTTTTTTGCGGCATTTTGCCTTCCTGTTTTTGCTCACCCAGAAACGCTGGT
GAAAGTAAAAGATGCTGAAGATCAGTTGGGTGCACGAGTGGGTTACATCGAACTGGATCTCAACAGCGGT
AAGATCCTTGAGAGTTTTCGCCCCGAAGAACGTTTTCCAATGATGAGCACTTTTAAAGTTCTGCTATGTG
GCGCGGTATTATCCCGTATTGACGCCGGGCAAGAGCAACTCGGTCGCCGCATACACTATTCTCAGAATGA
CTTGGTTGAGTACTCACCAGTCACAGAAAAGCATCTTACGGATGGCATGACAGTAAGAGAATTATGCAGT
GCTGCCATAACCATGAGTGATAACACTGCGGCCAACTTACTTCTGACAACGATCGGAGGACCGAAGGAGC
TAACCGCTTTTTTGCACAACATGGGGGATCATGTAACTCGCCTTGATCGTTGGGAACCGGAGCTGAATGA
AGCCATACCAAACGACGAGCGTGACACCACGATGCCTGTAGCAATGGCAACAACGTTGCGCAAACTATTA
ACTGGCGAACTACTTACTCTAGCTTCCCGGCAACAATTAATAGACTGGATGGAGGCGGATAAAGTTGCAG
GACCACTTCTGCGCTCGGCCCTTCCGGCTGGCTGGTTTATTGCTGATAAATCTGGAGCCGGTGAGCGTGG
TTCACGCGGTATCATTGCAGCACTGGGGCCAGATGGTAAGCCCTCCCGTATCGTAGTTATCTACACGACG
GGGAGTCAGGCAACTATGGATGAACGAAATAGACAGATCGCTGAGATAGGTGCCTCACTGATTAAGCATT
GGTAACTGTCAGACCAAGTTTACTCATATATACTTTAGATTGATTTAAAACTTCATTTTTAATTTAAAAG
GATCTAGGTGAAGATCCTTTTTGATAATCTCATGACCAAAATCCCTTAACGTGAGTTTTCGTTCCACTGA
GCGTCAGACCCCGTAGAAAAGATCAAAGGATCTTCTTGAGATCCTTTTTTTCTGCGCGTAATCTGCTGCT
TGCAAACAAAAAAACCACCGCTACCAGCGGTGGTTTGTTTGCCGGATCAAGAGCTACCAACTCTTTTTCC
GAAGGTAACTGGCTTCAGCAGAGCGCAGATACCAAATACTGTTCTTCTAGTGTAGCCGTAGTTAGGCCAC
CACTTCAAGAACTCTGTAGCACCGCCTACATACCTCGCTCTGCTAATCCTGTTACCAGTGGCTGCTGCCA
GTGGCGATAAGTCGTGTCTTACCGGGTTGGACTCAAGACGATAGTTACCGGATAAGGCGCAGCGGTCGGG
CTGAACGGGGGGTTCGTGCACACAGCCCAGCTTGGAGCGAACGACCTACACCGAACTGAGATACCTACAG
CGTGAGCTATGAGAAAGCGCCACGCTTCCCGAAGGGAGAAAGGCGGACAGGTATCCGGTAAGCGGCAGGG
TCGGAACAGGAGAGCGCACGAGGGAGCTTCCAGGGGGAAACGCCTGGTATCTTTATAGTCCTGTCGGGTT
TCGCCACCTCTGACTTGAGCGTCGATTTTTGTGATGCTCGTCAGGGGGGCGGAGCCTATGGAAAAACGCC
AGCAACGCGGCCTTTTTACGGTTCCTGGCCTTTTGCTGGCCTTTTGCTCACATGTTCTTTCCTGCGTTAT
CCCCTGATTCTGTGGATAACCGTATTACCGCCTTTGAGTGAGCTGATACCGCTCGCCGCAGCCGAACGAC
CGAGCGCAGCGAGTCAGTGAGCGAGGAAGCGGATGAGCGCCCAATACGCAAACCGCCTCTCACCGCGCGT
TGGCCGATTCATTAATGCAGCTGGCACGACAGGTTTCCCGACTGGAAAGCGGGCAGTGAGCGCAACGCAA
ACCGCCTCTCCCCGCGCGTTGGCCGATTCATTAATGCAGCTGGCACGACAGGTTTCCCGACTGGAAAGCG
GGCAGTGAGCGCAACGCAATTAATGTGAGTTAGCTCACTCATTAGGCACCCCAGGCTTTACACTTTATGC
TTCCGGCTCGTATGTTGTGTGGAATTGTGAGCGGATAACAATTTCACACAGGAAACAGCTATGACCATGA
TTACGCCAAGGTCGACTTAACCCTAGAAAGATAATCATATTGTGACGTACGTTAAAGATAATCATGCGTA
AAATTGACGCATGTGTTTTATCGGTCTGTATATCGAGGTTTATTTATTAATTTGAATAGATATTAAGTTT
TATTATATTTACACTTACATACTAATAATAAATTCAACAAACAATTTATTTATGTTTATTTATTTATTAA
AAAAAAACAAAAACTCAAAATTTCTTCTATAAAGTAACAAAACTTTTAGCAGTGAAAAAAATGCTTTATT
TGTGAAATTTGTGATGCTATTGCTTTATTTGTAACCATTATAAGCTGCAATAAACAAGTTAACAACAACA
ATTGCATTCATTTTATGTTTCAGGTTCAGGGGGAGGTGTGGGAGGTTTTTTAAAGCAAGTAAAACCTCTA
CAAATGTGGTATGGCTGATTATGATCCTCTGGAGATTCATGCGCCAGGTTTTCTGGTCATGCACCACGTT
CGTGGGCCCTCAGGAACCTCCACGTCAGCGGTAACTGTGAAGCCCAGTCGCTCGTAAAAAGGAAGATTCC
GGGGAGCACTGGTTTCGAGGAACGCCGGCACGCCAGCCCGTTCCGCGGCCTCAACACCAGGAAGAACGAC
AGCGCTTCCCAAACCTTTACCTTGGTGATCTGGGCTGACACCGACAGTGGCAAGAAACCACGCAGGCTCC
TTTGGTCTATGAGGAGCCAGCAAGCCCTCCATTTGCTGTTGTGCCGCCAACCTACTCCCTGACAGCTCGG
CCATCCGCGGACCTATTTCCGCGAACACTGCGCCGGCTTCGACGCTTTCCGGAGTAGTCCAGACCGCAAC
TGCGGCACCATCGTCCGCAACCCAAACTTTACCAATGTCCAGACCCACGCGCGTAAGAAACAGCTCTTGC
AACTCAGTTACCCTCTCTATGTGTCTGTCCGGATCTACGGTATGGCGGGTCGCTGGATAATCTGCAAATG
CTGCGGCAAGTGTTCGGACAGCCCGTGGTACATCGTCACGGGTAGCGAGCCTAACAGTGGGCTTATATTC
CGTCATGGGGCCGGGGTTCTCCTCCACGTCGCCGGCCTGCTTCAGCAGGCTGAAGTTGGTGGCGCCGCTG
CCCCCGGGGAGCATGTCAAGGTCAAAATCGTCAAGAGCGTCAGCAGGCAGCATATCAAGGTCAAAGTCGT
CAAGGGCATCGGCTGGGAGCATGTCTAAGTCAAAATCGTCAAGGGCGTCGGTCGGCCCGCCGCTTTCGCA
CTTTAGCTGTTTCTCCAGGCCACATATGATTAGTTCCAGGCCGAAAAGGAAGGCAGGTTCGGCTCCCTGC
CGGTCGAACAGCTCAATTGCTTGTTTCAGAAGTGGGGGCATAGAATCGGTGGTAGGTGTCTCTCTTTCCT
CTTTTGCTACTTGATGCTCCTGTTCCTCCAATACGCAGCCCAGTGTAAAGTGGCCCACGGCGGACAGAGC
GTACAGTGCGTTCTCCAGGGAGAAGCCTTGCTGACACAGGAACGCGAGCTGATTTTCCAGGGTTTCGTAC
TGTTTCTCTGTTGGGCGGGTGCCGAGATGCACTTTAGCCCCGTCACGATGTGAGAGGAGAGCACAGCGGT
ATGACTTGGCGTTGTTCCGCAGAAAGTCTTGCCATGACTCGCCTTCCAGGGGGCAGGAGTGGGTATGATG
CCTGTCCAGCATCTCGATTGGCAGGGCATCGAGCAGGGCCCGCTTGTTCTTCACGTGCCAGTACAGGGTA
GGCTGCTCAACTCCCAGCTTTTGAGCGAGTTTCCTTGTCGTCAGGCCTTCGATACCGACTCCATTGAGTA
ATTCCAGAGCAGAGTTTATGACTTTGCTCTTGTCCAGTCTAGACATCTTATCGTCATCGTCTTTGTAATC
CATGGTGGCGGATCCCGCGTCACGACACCTGTGTTCTGGCGGCAAACCCGTTGCGAAAAAGAACGTTCAC
GGCGACTACTGCACTTATATACGGTTCTCCCCCACCCTCGGGAAAAAGGCGGAGCCAGTACACGACATCA
CTTTCCCAGTTTACCCCGCGCCACCTTCTCTAGGCACCGGTTCAATTGCCGACCCCTCCCCCCAACTTCT
CGGGCACTGTGGGCCATGTGCGCTCTGCCCCATGGTAATAGCCATGACTAATACGTAGATGTACTGCCAA
GTAGGAAAGTGCCATAAGGTCATGTACTGGGCATAATGCCAGGCGGGCCATTTACCGTCATTGACGTCAA
TAGGGGGCGTACTTGGCATATGATACACTTGATGTACTGCCAAGTGGGCAGTTTACCGTAAATACTCCAC
CCATTGACGTCAATGGAAAGTGCCTATTGGCGTTACTATGGGAACATACGTCATTATTGACGTCAATGGG
CGGGGGTCGTTGGGCGGTCAGCCAGGCGGGCCATTTACCGTAAGTTATGTAACGCGGAACTCCATATATG
GGCTATGAACTAATGACCCCGTAATTGATTACTATTAATAACTAGTCAATAATCAATGTCATAAGCTCTA
ATCGCATAATCGAGCTAAGAGCGATTAATATGCTTAGCTAGCTTAGCTAAGCTAGATTTCTCTATTCTCC
CACAATATATAGCAGCTATTAGCTTAGCAGTCCGAATACGATCGTCCACGATCCATAAGCGTAACACATT
TGAGTAGCGACTGACGGGCACCGGAGCCACTCGAGTGGAATTA
